Addgene plasmid #239527: pKS1603
Purpose: Express CpPT1(52-408) membrane enzyme cargo and inactive Pex22 peroxisomal chauffeur; chromosomal integration by CRISPR
Depositing lab: John Dueber. Depositing organization: University of California, Berkeley.
Backbone
  Vector backbone: PSG747
  Backbone manufacturer: Internal
  Vector type: Yeast Expression
Growth in bacteria
  Bacterial resistance: Kanamycin, 50 μg/mL
  Growth temperature: 37°C
  Growth strain: DH5alpha
  Copy number: High Copy
Gene/Insert
  Gene/Insert name: 2xCrk_SH3-mTurquoise2-CpPT1(52-408)
  Species: Citrus paradisi
  Cloning method: Golden Gate
Terms and licenses: Academic/Nonprofit Terms; Industry Terms: Not Available to Industry
Depositor comments: Additional insert: ScPex22(1-36)-mRuby2-SH3pep_dead
How to cite: pKS1603 was a gift from John Dueber (Addgene plasmid # 239527 ; http://n2t.net/addgene:239527 ; RRID:Addgene_239527)
