[The description below was written by a language model from this plasmid's Addgene catalogue record and pLannotate feature annotations shown in this document.]
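Description:
pKS1603 is a yeast expression construct built by Golden Gate assembly on the in-house PSG747 backbone and intended for chromosomal integration by CRISPR rather than episomal maintenance. No yeast origin or yeast selectable marker is annotated. In E. coli it is propagated at high copy from a ColE1/pUC-type origin under kanamycin selection (KanR, aph(3')-Ia). Short annotated fragments matching the yeast genes TAF5 and MRL1 may be part of genomic homology sequence used for integration, but the record does not identify the target locus and MRL1 lies between the two cassettes, so this interpretation is uncertain.

The payload consists of two fusion-protein cassettes. The first encodes the "cargo": two tandem Crk SH3 domains (detected as adjacent Crk fragments), followed by the cyan fluorescent protein mTurquoise2 and residues 52-408 of CpPT1, a membrane enzyme from Citrus paradisi (grapefruit). The CpPT1 portion is not annotated, and the promoter driving this cassette is not identified in the feature table. The second cassette sits downstream of the annotated S. cerevisiae TEF1 promoter and encodes the "chauffeur": the first 36 residues of yeast Pex22, a peroxisomal membrane protein, fused to the red fluorescent protein mRuby2 and an SH3-binding peptide in a "dead" form.

The design implies that an SH3 domain-peptide interaction would normally let the Pex22 fragment carry the membrane enzyme to the peroxisome. Because the chauffeur is described as inactive, this plasmid most plausibly serves as a negative control for that targeting. The two fluorophores allow the localisation of cargo and chauffeur to be imaged separately.
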