Features (pLannotate 1.2.2; 9 found; start..end, strand, type, name):
    808..1005    +  CDS            crk (fragment): CRK_XENLA - Experimental evidence at transcript level: Swiss-Prot protein existence level 2. Required for apoptosis in Xenopus egg extracts (PubMed:9029144). Involved in cell branching and adhesion (By similarity). May mediate attachment-induced mapk8 activation, membrane ruffling and cell motility in a Rac-dependent manner. May regulate the efna5-epha3 signaling (By similarity). From Xenopus laevis (African clawed frog).
   1006..1194    +  CDS            CRK (fragment): CRK_HUMAN - Experimental evidence at protein level: Swiss-Prot protein existence level 1. [Isoform Crk-II]: Regulates cell adhesion, spreading and migration (PubMed:31311869). Mediates attachment-induced MAPK8 activation, membrane ruffling and cell motility in a Rac-dependent manner. Involved in phagocytosis of apoptotic cells and cell motility via its interaction with DOCK1 and DOCK4 (PubMed:19004829). May regulate the EFNA5-EPHA3 signaling (By similarity). From Homo sapiens (Human).
   1189..1902    +  CDS            mTurquoise2: mTurquoise2 is a basic (constitutively fluorescent) cyan fluorescent protein published in 2012, derived from Aequorea victoria. It is reported to be a rapidly-maturing monomer with very low acid sensitivity.
   3246..3362    +  CDS            MRL1 (fragment): MRL1_YEAST - Experimental evidence at protein level: Swiss-Prot protein existence level 1. Sorting receptor involved in the transport of vacuolar enzymes from the Golgi complex to the vacuole. Involved in the delivery and maturation of PEP4 (vacuolar proteinase A) and PRB1 (vacuolar proteinase B). From Saccharomyces cerevisiae (strain ATCC 204508 / S288c) (Baker's yeast).
   3524..3931    +  promoter       TEF1 promoter: S. cerevisiae TEF1; promoter for EF-1α
   4065..4772    +  CDS            mRuby2: mRuby2 is a basic (constitutively fluorescent) red fluorescent protein published in 2012, derived from Entacmaea quadricolor. It has moderate acid sensitivity.
   5652..6467    -  CDS            KanR: aminoglycoside phosphotransferase; aph(3')-Ia; confers resistance to kanamycin in bacteria or G418 (Geneticin®) in eukaryotes
   6692..7280    +  rep_origin     ori: high-copy-number ColE1/pMB1/pBR322/pUC origin of replication
   7391..7618    +  CDS            TAF5 (fragment): TAF5_YEAST - Also known as TAF90. Experimental evidence at protein level: Swiss-Prot protein existence level 1. Functions as a component of the DNA-binding general transcription factor complex TFIID and the transcription regulatory histone acetylation (HAT) complexes SAGA, SALSA and SLIK. Binding of TFIID to a promoter (with or without TATA element) is the initial step in preinitiation complex (PIC) formation. TFIID plays a key role in the regulation of gene expression by RNA polymerase II through different activities such as transcription activator interaction, core promoter recognition and s
>Addgene plasmid #239527 | pKS1603 | addgene full sequence | sequence record 479035 | Addgene NGS Result
ACTGGCCGATAATTGCAGACGAACGACTAGAGATCTATGTGAGGATCCTAACTCGAGATCGAGCTGCCAA
ACCAGATGTCAACACAGCTACAACGTTGATAGGTCAAGATCAATGTAAACAATTACTTTGTTATGTAGAG
TTTTTTTAGCTACCTATATTCCACCATAACATCAATCATGCGGTTGCTGGTGTATTTACCAATAATGTTT
AATGTATATATATATATATATATATGGGGCCGTATACTTACATATAGTAGATGTCAAGCGTAGGCGCTTC
CCCTGCCGGCTGTGAGGGCGCCATAACCAAGGTATCTATAGACCGCCAATCAGCAAACTACCTCCGTACA
TTCATGTTGCACCCACACATTTATACACCCAGACCGCGACAAATTACCCATAAGGTTGTTTGTGACGGCG
TCGTACAAGAGAACGTGGGAACTTTTTAGGCTCACCAAAAAAGAAAGAAAAAATACGAGTTGCTGACAGA
AGCCTCAAGAAAAAAAAAATTCTTCTTCGACTATGCTGGAGGCAGAGATGATCGAGCCGGTAGTTAACTA
TATATAGCTAAATTGGTTCCATCACCTTCTTTTCTGGTGTCGCTCCTTCTAGTGCTATTTCTGGCTTTTC
CTATTTTTTTTTTTCCATTTTTCTTTCTCTCTTTCTAATATATAAATTCTCTTGCATTTTCTATTTTTCT
CTCTATCTATTCTACTTGTTTATTCCCTTCAAGGTTTTTTTTTAAGGAGTACTTGTTTTTAGAATATACG
GTCAACGAACTATAATTAACTAAACAGATCTATGGCAGAGTATGTGCGGGCCCTGTTTGACTTTAATGGG
AATGATGAAGAAGACCTTCCCTTTAAGAAAGGAGACATCCTGAGAATCCGGGATAAGCCTGAAGAGCAGT
GGTGGAATGCAGAGGACAGCGAAGGAAAGAGGGGGATGATTCCTGTCCCTTACGTGGAGAAGTATGGATC
TGGGAGCGGATCTGGAGGCAGCATGGCGGAATATGTACGAGCTCTTTTTGATTTTAATGGCAATGATGAG
GAGGATCTCCCTTTTAAAAAGGGCGATATTCTGCGCATTCGTGATAAGCCAGAGGAACAATGGTGGAACG
CCGAGGATAGTGAGGGGAAACGCGGCATGATTCCGGTGCCGTATGTAGAGAAGTACGGATCTGGTTCTGT
TTCTAAAGGTGAAGAATTATTCACTGGTGTTGTCCCAATTTTGGTTGAATTAGATGGTGATGTTAATGGT
CACAAATTTTCTGTCTCCGGTGAAGGTGAAGGTGATGCTACTTACGGTAAATTGACCTTAAAATTTATTT
GTACTACTGGTAAATTGCCAGTTCCATGGCCAACCTTAGTCACTACTTTATCTTGGGGTGTTCAATGTTT
TGCAAGATACCCAGATCATATGAAACAACATGACTTTTTCAAGTCTGCCATGCCAGAAGGTTATGTTCAA
GAAAGAACTATTTTTTTCAAAGATGACGGTAACTACAAGACCAGAGCTGAAGTCAAGTTTGAAGGTGATA
CCTTAGTTAATAGAATCGAATTAAAAGGTATTGATTTTAAAGAAGATGGTAACATTTTAGGTCACAAATT
GGAATACAATTATTTCTCTGACAATGTTTACATCACTGCTGACAAACAAAAGAATGGTATCAAAGCTAAC
TTCAAAATTAGACACAACATTGAAGATGGTGGTGTTCAATTAGCTGACCATTATCAACAAAATACTCCAA
TTGGTGATGGTCCAGTCTTGTTACCAGACAACCATTACTTATCCACTCAATCTAAGTTATCCAAAGATCC
AAACGAAAAGAGGGACCACATGGTCTTGTTAGAATTTGTTACTGCTGCTGGTATTACCTTGGGTATGGAT
GAATTGTACAAAGGATCCATTCAGTCTTCATTCTGTTTAACAAATAATAAGATAGGTAACAATGAAGATA
TGATGAATAGATACCATAAACCATTAAAGAAATCTACAGTTCCTATGGCTTTACAAGATGACTCTGCTAC
AAAATCTCAAAACGAAAATATTGTTTCTACATCTTTCTTGGACTTCTTAACCAAGAAGTTGGATGCATTT
TATAGGTTATCAAGACCATATGCTTGGACTTCAATCATTGTAGGTATTTTGTCATCTTCTTTGTTGCCAA
TCCAATCTTTGGCAGATTTGACTCCTACCTTCTTGATCGAGGTATTGAAGCCTATAGTTCCTTCAATTAT
GATGAATATATTTGTCGTTGCTATTAATCAGTTATCAGATATAGCAATTGATAAGGTTAACAAGCCAAAC
TTGCCTTTAGTTTCTGGTGACATATCTATTGGTGAGGCTATAGCTATTGCTGTTATCTCAACATTGACTT
CTTTGGCTATGGGTGTTATGTTAAGATCACCACCATTAGTTATAGCATTAATATTGAGGTGTATCTTAGG
TGCAGCTTATTCTATTGATTTGCCATTATTGAGATGGAAGGCTTCTCCTTTGATGGCTGCCGTCGCAATC
GTTATTGGAAATGGTATAAATAATGTTTTGCCATACTTCTTACACGTCCAAAAGTACGTTTTAGGTAGGC
CTGTTGTCTTTACTAAGCCTTTATTATTCGCAGTTGCATTCTCAGCAATATTTTCTATCGTCTTATCATT
CTTAAAAGACATTCCTGACGTTGAAGGAGATAAGAAATCTGGTATCAGAACATTACCAGTCATTTTGGGT
AAAGAGAGAGTCTTGTCTATGTCAACTGGTATTTTGTTGATGGCCTATGCTTCTGCCGCCTTGGCTGGAG
TCTTCTCACCAATTTTATTATGTAAATTGGTAACTATGATTGGTCATTCAGTATTGGGTTTTATCTTATG
GTCTAAGGCCCAAACAGTTGATTTATCAAATGCTAAATCTACATATTCATTCTTCTTATTCATTTTCCAG
TTGTATTACACCGAGTTCTTCTTAATGCATTTTGTAAGATAATGGCAGTGCTTTTAACTAAGAATTATTA
GTCTTTTCTGCTTATTTTTTCATCATAGTTTAGAACACTTTATATTAACGAATAGTTTATGAATCTATTT
AGGTTTAAAAATTGATACAGTTTTATAAGTTACTTTTTCAAAGACTCGTGCTGTCTATTGCATAATGCAC
TGGAAGGGGAAAAAAAAGGTGCACACGCGTGGCTTTTTCTTGAATTTGCAGTTTGAAAAATGCTGGATGC
ACACACTGGCTTAAGATGACAACGCCTTGCCAACAGGGAGTTCTTCAGAGACATGGAGGCTCAAAACGAA
ATTATTGACAGCCTAGACATCAATAGTCATACAACAGAAAGCGACCACCCAACTTTGGCTGATAATAGCG
TATAAACAATGCATACTTTGTACGTTCAAAATACAATGCAGTAGATATATTTATGCATATTACATATAAT
ACATATCACATAGGAAGCAACAGGCGCGTTGGACTTTTAATTTTCGAGGACCGCGAATCCTTACATCACA
CCCAATCCCCCACAAGTGATCCCCCACACACCATAGCTTCAAAATGTTTCTACTCCTTTTTTACTCTTCC
AGATTTTCTCGGACTCCGCGCATCGCCGTACCACTTCAAAACACCCAAGCACAGCATACTAAATTTCCCC
TCTTTCTTCCTCTAGGGTGTCGTTAATTACCCGTACTAAAGGTTTGGAAAAGAAAAAAGACACCGCCTCG
TTTCTTTTTCTTCGTCGAAAAAGGCAATAAAAATTTTTATCACGTTTCTTTTTCTTGAAAATTTTTTTTT
TTGATTTTTTTCTCTTTCGATGACCTCCCATTGATATTTAAGTTAATAAACGGTCATCAATTTCTCAAGT
TTCAGTTTCATTTTTCTTGTTCTATTACAACTTTTTTTACTTCTTGCTCATTAGAAAGAAAGCATAGCAA
TCTAATCTAAGTTTTAATTACAAAAGATCTATGCCACCACCATCAAGAAGTAGAATAAACAAAACAAGAA
CATTAGGAATAGTGGGTACAGCTATAGCAGTGTTGGTCACGTCCTACTATATATATCAAAAGGTGACAGG
TTCTGTGTCCAAAGGAGAGGAGTTAATCAAGGAAAACATGAGAATGAAAGTTGTCATGGAGGGCTCCGTT
AATGGTCACCAATTCAAGTGTACAGGGGAAGGTGAAGGTAATCCTTACATGGGTACACAAACTATGAGAA
TTAAAGTAATTGAAGGCGGACCACTACCATTTGCATTTGACATTCTGGCAACGTCATTCATGTACGGATC
ACGAACTTTCATCAAGTACCCTAAAGGTATACCAGACTTTTTCAAGCAATCTTTTCCAGAGGGTTTTACA
TGGGAAAGGGTTACAAGATACGAAGATGGGGGTGTCGTCACAGTTATGCAAGATACTTCATTAGAAGATG
GCTGCCTTGTCTATCATGTGCAAGTAAGAGGGGTGAATTTTCCTTCTAACGGACCTGTGATGCAGAAAAA
GACCAAAGGTTGGGAACCAAATACTGAAATGATGTACCCAGCTGATGGAGGTTTGAGAGGCTACACACAC
ATGGCGCTTAAAGTTGATGGTGGAGGTCATTTGTCTTGTAGTTTTGTTACCACTTATCGTTCTAAAAAGA
CTGTTGGCAATATCAAAATGCCAGGAATACATGCTGTAGACCACAGACTAGAAAGACTCGAAGAGAGCGA
TAACGAAATGTTCGTTGTACAGAGAGAGCATGCCGTAGCCAAATTTGCTGGCTTAGGCGGTGGTATGGAT
GAATTGTATAAGGGATCCGGGTCAGGCTCCGGATCTGGCCCTCCCGCAGCTCTTGCGCCAAAAAGACGAA
GGTAATGGCAGTGCTTTTAACTAAGAATTATTAGTCTTTTCTGCTTATTTTTTCATCATAGTTTAGAACA
CTTTATATTAACGAATAGTTTATGAATCTATTTAGGTTTAAAAATTGATACAGTTTTATAAGTTACTTTT
TCAAAGACTCGTGCTGTCTATTGCATAATGCACTGGAAGGGGAAAAAAAAGGTGCACACGCGTGGCTTTT
TCTTGAATTTGCAGTTTGAAAAATGCTGAGCAGTTACAGAGATGTTACGAACCACTAGTGCACTGCAGTA
CATGACATGTATGGGTTGAAAATATTTAGAGGATGCTAAAAGTCCCGTCTAAAATAGAGGAAGTCATGGA
TTACATTATCACCTTTATTGTCCTGTTCCGTCTGGCTAATTTGGGACGAGGAACGTTTGTCTCCATTCGC
AACCTTTTGAAACCATATGAACGGCGGCTAATCTGACAGATGTCTTATATTTCTAGGATTGTAGAAAGCC
TCCTCATCAAACCACCTTGTTTGAAAAAGGCACTAGTGCGGTTGCTTTACTTGATCTAGTATTCTCCTAC
CTTGGAGCGGTCCCATATCAACTAAATTCAGTTTTCTGACTGAGTTAAAAACTAATGTAGCGACACCACT
TCCATTGGTGCCTCCGTTATTTTTTTTTTGTATGTTAATGCTAAATAATACACCGCTATGTATTTCAGGG
CACTACTTCTACACATCAACGGTACTAAACATTTCGCTCAAGATCGGTCCGCTTTCACGTATTTGGATGC
TATGCAATGTTGCCGAGCGGCCGCGTGTTACAACCAATTAACCAATTCTGATTAGAAAAACTCATCGAGC
ATCAAATGAAACTGCAATTTATTCATATCAGGATTATCAATACCATATTTTTGAAAAAGCCGTTTCTGTA
ATGAAGGAGAAAACTCACCGAGGCAGTTCCATAGGATGGCAAGATCCTGGTATCGGTCTGCGATTCCGAC
TCGTCCAACATCAATACAACCTATTAATTTCCCCTCGTCAAAAATAAGGTTATCAAGTGAGAAATCACCA
TGAGTGACGACTGAATCCGGTGAGAATGGCAAAAGCTTATGCATTTCTTTCCAGACTTGTTCAACAGGCC
AGCCATTACGCTCGTCATCAAAATCACTCGCATCAACCAAACCGTTATTCATTCGTGATTGCGCCTGAGC
GAGGCGAAATACGCGATCGCTGTTAAAAGGACAATTACAAACAGGAATCGAATGCAACCGGCGCAGGAAC
ACTGCCAGCGCATCAACAATATTTTCACCTGAATCAGGATATTCTTCTAATACCTGGAATGCTGTTTTCC
CGGGGATCGCAGTGGTGAGTAACCATGCATCATCAGGAGTACGGATAAAATGCTTGATGGTCGGAAGAGG
CATAAATTCCGTCAGCCAGTTTAGTCTGACCATCTCATCTGTAACATCATTGGCAACGCTACCTTTGCCA
TGTTTCAGAAACAACTCTGGCGCATCGGGCTTCCCATACAATCGATAGATTGTCGCACCTGATTGCCCGA
CATTATCGCGAGCCCATTTATACCCATATAAATCAGCATCCATGTTGGAATTTAATCGCGGCCTGGAGCA
AGACGTTTCCCGTTGAATATGGCTCATAACACCCCTTGTATTACTGTTTATGTAAGCAGACAGTTTTATT
GTTCATGATGATATATTTTTATCTTGTGCAATGTAACATCAGAGATTTTGAGACACAACGTGGCTTTGTT
GAATAAATCGAACTTTTGCTGAGTTGAAGGATCAGTCATGACCAAAATCCCTTAACGTGAGTTTTCGTTC
CACTGAGCGTCAGACCCCGTAGAAAAGATCAAAGGATCTTCTTGAGATCCTTTTTTTCTGCGCGTAATCT
GCTGCTTGCAAACAAAAAAACCACCGCTACCAGCGGTGGTTTGTTTGCCGGATCAAGAGCTACCAACTCT
TTTTCCGAAGGTAACTGGCTTCAGCAGAGCGCAGATACCAAATACTGTTCTTCTAGTGTAGCCGTAGTTA
GGCCACCACTTCAAGAACTCTGTAGCACCGCCTACATACCTCGCTCTGCTAATCCTGTTACCAGTGGCTG
CTGCCAGTGGCGATAAGTCGTGTCTTACCGGGTTGGACTCAAGACGATAGTTACCGGATAAGGCGCAGCG
GTCGGGCTGAACGGGGGGTTCGTGCACACAGCCCAGCTTGGAGCGAACGACCTACACCGAACTGAGATAC
CTACAGCGTGAGCTATGAGAAAGCGCCACGCTTCCCGAAGGGAGAAAGGCGGACAGGTATCCGGTAAGCG
GCAGGGTCGGAACAGGAGAGCGCACGAGGGAGCTTCCAGGGGGAAACGCCTGGTATCTTTATAGTCCTGT
CGGGTTTCGCCACCTCTGACTTGAGCGTCGATTTTTGTGATGCTCGTCAGGGGGGCGGAGCCTATGGAAA
AACGCCAGCAACGCGGCCTTTTTACGGTTCCTGGCCTTTTGCTGGCCTTTTGCTCACATGTTCTTTCCTG
CGTTATCCCCTGATTCTGTGGATAACCGTGCGGCCGCCAATTGAAAAAGGCCACTACTGAGCCAAGCGCA
GAACCAGATGAGCCATTCATTGGATACTTGGGTGACGTTACTGCATCTATAAACCAAGATATAAAAGAAT
ATGGTCGCAGAAGAACAGTAATACCTACAAGCGATTTAGTAGCGTCGTTCTACACCAAAAAGACGCCTGT
TTTTAAGGTCAAGTTCAGCAGAAGCAATTTAGCCCTTGCAGGAGGTGCTTTCAGGCCATAATTCACACTG
AAAAAAATAACAGCATGGAAGTGATATGTAATAAGTATAACCTAATCCGATATGTAACTATTAGATGCTT
TTTCGACATCGTACTTGACCTGCTCGGCGGTTATCATAGCGTCTTCTTTAGCCTTTTTTTTTTCGCTCAG
TCATCGGGGCCAAAACAAGAAAGGCGAAGAACAGAAAAATGAAAAATGTAACTGGTTGTTGTAAAAACCT
TCCAGAGAAATAAGATGAAATGTATGTTGCTGGCACGAACGAAGACAAATACCCTGAATTCGCATCTAGA
CTGA
